>Addgene plasmid #220981 | ORFtag_TetR-SD_Frame1 | addgene full sequence | sequence record 437540 | Addgene NGS Result
CTGACAACGATCGGAGGACCGAAGGAGCTAACCGCTTTTTTGCACAACATGGGGGATCATGTAACTCGCC
TTGATCGTTGGGAACCGGAGCTGAATGAAGCCATACCAAACGACGAGCGTGACACCACGATGCCTGCAGC
AATGGCAACAACGTTGCGCAAACTATTAACTGGCGAACTACTTACTCTAGCTTCCCGGCAACAATTAATA
GACTGGATGGAGGCGGATAAAGTTGCAGGACCACTTCTGCGCTCGGCCCTTCCGGCTGGCTGGTTTATTG
CTGATAAATCTGGAGCCGGTGAGCGTGGGTCTCGCGGTATCATTGCAGCACTGGGGCCAGATGGTAAGCC
CTCCCGTATCGTAGTTATCTACACGACGGGGAGTCAGGCAACTATGGATGAACGAAATAGACAGATCGCT
GAGATAGGTGCCTCACTGATTAAGCATTGGTAACTGTCAGACCAAGTTTACTCATATATACTTTAGATTG
ATTTAAAACTTCATTTTTAATTTAAAAGGATCTAGGTGAAGATCCTTTTTGATAATCTCATGACCAAAAT
CCCTTAACGTGAGTTTTCGTTCCACTGAGCGTCAGACCCCGTAGAAAAGATCAAAGGATCTTCTTGAGAT
CCTTTTTTTCTGCGCGTAATCTGCTGCTTGCAAACAAAAAAACCACCGCTACCAGCGGTGGTTTGTTTGC
CGGATCAAGAGCTACCAACTCTTTTTCCGAAGGTAACTGGCTTCAGCAGAGCGCAGATACCAAATACTGT
CCTTCTAGTGTAGCCGTAGTTAGGCCACCACTTCAAGAACTCTGTAGCACCGCCTACATACCTCGCTCTG
CTAATCCTGTTACCAGTGGCTGCTGCCAGTGGCGATAAGTCGTGTCTTACCGGGTTGGACTCAAGACGAT
AGTTACCGGATAAGGCGCAGCGGTCGGGCTGAACGGGGGGTTCGTGCACACAGCCCAGCTTGGAGCGAAC
GACCTACACCGAACTGAGATACCTACAGCGTGAGCTATGAGAAAGCGCCACGCTTCCCGAAGGGAGAAAG
GCGGACAGGTATCCGGTAAGCGGCAGGGTCGGAACAGGAGAGCGCACGAGGGAGCTTCCAGGGGGAAACG
CCTGGTATCTTTATAGTCCTGTCGGGTTTCGCCACCTCTGACTTGAGCGTCGATTTTTGTGATGCTCGTC
AGGGGGGCGGAGCCTATGGAAAAACGCCAGCAACGCGGCCTTTTTACGGTTCCTGGCCTTTTGCTGGCCT
TTTGCTCACATGTTCTTTCCTGCGTTATCCCCTGATTCTGTGGATAACCGTATTACCGCCTTTGAGTGAG
CTGATACCGCTCGCCGCAGCCGAACGACCGAGCGCAGCGAGTCAGTGAGCGAGGAAGCGGAAGAGCGCCT
GATGCGGTATTTTCTCCTTACGCATCTGTGCGGTATTTCACACCGCATATGGTGCACTCTCAGTACAATC
TGCTCTGATGCCGCATAGTTAAGCCAGTAAGCTTTTTGCAAAAGCCTAGGCCTCCAAAAAAGCCTCCTCA
CTACTTCTGGAATAGCTCAGAGGCCGAGGCGGCCTCGGCCTCTGCATAAATAAAAAAAATTAGTCAGCCA
TGGGGCGGAGAATGGGCGGAACTGGGCGGAGTTAGGGGCGGGATGGGCGGAGTTAGGGGCGGGACTATGG
TTGCTGACTAATTGAGATGCATGCTTTGCATACTTCTGCCTGCTGGGGAGCCTGGGGACTTTCCACACCT
GGTTGCTGACTAATTGAGATGCATGCTTTGCATACTTCTGCCTGCTGGGGAGCCTGGGGACTTTCCACAC
CCTAACTGACACACATTCCACAGCCGGATCTACACTCCGCTATCGCTACGTGACTGGGTCATGGCTGCGC
CCCGACACCCGCCAACACCCGCTGACGCGCCCTGACGGGCTTGTCTGCTCCCGGCATCCGCTTACAGACA
AGCTGTGACCGTCTCCGGGAGCTGCATGTGTCAGAGGTTTTCACCGTCATCACCGAAACGCGCGAGGCAG
CCAGCTTACCTCCCGGTGGTGGGTCGGTGGTCCCTGGGCAGGGGTCTCCCGATCCCGGACGAGCCCCCAA
ATGAAAGACCCCCGCTGACGGGTAGTCAATCACTCAGAGGAGACCCTCCCAAGGAACAGCGAGACCACAA
GTCGGATGCAACTGCAAGAGGGTTTATTGGATACACGGGTACCCGGGCGACTCAGTCAATCGGAGGACTG
GCGCCCCGAGTGAGGGGTTGTGCTAGCTTGCCAAACCTACAGGTGGGGTCTTTCATTCCCCCCTTTTTCT
GGAGACTAAATAAAATCTTTTATTTTATCGATGGTCAAGTTCCTTCTGGTTCTGGCTCTGCTCATCGTCC
TGCAGGACCGGACGTGACTGGAGTTCAGACGTGTGCTCTTCCGATCTCATGTTAACTCGAGAATTCTACC
GGGTAGGGGAGGCGCTTTTCCCAAGGCAGTCTGGAGCATGCGCTTTAGCAGCCCCGCTGGGCACTTGGCG
CTACACAAGTGGCCTCTGGCCTCGCACACATTCCACATCCACCGGTAGGCGCCAACCGGCTCCGTTCTTT
GGTGGCCCCTTCGCGCCACCTTCTACTCCTCCCCTAGTCAGGAAGTTCCCCCCCGCCCCGCAGCTCGCGT
CGTGCAGGACGTGACAAATGGAAGTAGCACGTCTCACTAGTCTCGTGCAGATGGACAGCACCGCTGAGCA
ATGGAAGCGGGTAGGCCTTTGGGGCAGCGGCCAATAGCAGCTTTGCTCCTTCGCTTTCTGGGCTCAGAGG
CTGGGAAGGGGTGGGTCCGGGGGCGGGCTCAGGGGCGGGCTCAGGGGCGGGGCGGGCGCCCGAAGGTCCT
CCGGAGGCCCGGCATTCTGCACGCTTCAAAAGCGCACGTCTGCCGCGCTGTTCTCCTCTTCCTCATCTCC
GGGCCTTTCGGAATTCGCCACCATGATTGAACAAGATGGATTGCACGCAGGTTCTCCGGCCGCTTGGGTG
GAGAGGCTATTCGGCTATGACTGGGCACAACAGACAATCGGCTGCTCTGATGCCGCCGTGTTCCGGCTGT
CAGCGCAGGGGCGCCCGGTTCTTTTTGTCAAGACCGACCTGTCCGGTGCCCTGAATGAACTGCAGGACGA
GGCAGCGCGGCTATCGTGGCTGGCCACGACGGGCGTTCCTTGCGCAGCTGTGCTCGACGTTGTCACTGAA
GCGGGAAGGGACTGGCTGCTATTGGGCGAAGTGCCGGGGCAGGATCTCCTGTCATCTCACCTTGCTCCTG
CCGAGAAAGTATCCATCATGGCTGATGCAATGCGGCGGCTGCATACGCTTGATCCGGCTACCTGCCCATT
CGACCACCAAGCGAAACATCGCATCGAGCGAGCACGTACTCGGATGGAAGCCGGTCTTGTCGATCAGGAT
GATCTGGACGAAGAGCATCAGGGGCTCGCGCCAGCCGAACTGTTCGCCAGGCTCAAGGCGCGCATGCCCG
ACGGCGAGGATCTCGTCGTGACCCATGGCGATGCCTGCTTGCCGAATATCATGGTGGAAAATGGCCGCTT
TTCTGGATTCATCGACTGTGGCCGGCTGGGTGTGGCGGACCGCTATCAGGACATAGCGTTGGCTACCCGT
GATATTGCTGAAGAGCTTGGCGGCGAATGGGCTGACCGCTTCCTCGTGCTTTACGGTATCGCCGCTCCCG
ATTCGCAGCGCATCGCCTTCTATCGCCTTCTTGACGAGTTCTTCTGACGCGTCCCCTCTCCCTCCCCCCC
CCTAACGTTACTGGCCGAAGCCGCTTGGAATAAGGCCGGTGTGCGTTTGTCTATATGTTATTTTCCACCA
TATTGCCGTCTTTTGGCAATGTGAGGGCCCGGAAACCTGGCCCTGTCTTCTTGACGAGCATTCCTAGGGG
TCTTTCCCCTCTCGCCAAAGGAATGCAAGGTCTGTTGAATGTCGTGAAGGAAGCAGTTCCTCTGGAAGCT
TCTTGAAGACAAACAACGTCTGTAGCGACCCTTTGCAGGCAGCGGAACCCCCCACCTGGCGACAGGTGCC
TCTGCGGCCAAAAGCCACGTGTATAAGATACACCTGCAAAGGCGGCACAACCCCAGTGCCACGTTGTGAG
TTGGATAGTTGTGGAAAGAGTCAAATGGCTCTCCTCAAGCGTATTCAACAAGGGGCTGAAGGATGCCCAG
AAGGTACCCCATTGTATGGGATCTGATCTGGGGCCTCGGTGCACATGCTTTACATGTGTTTAGTCGAGGT
TAAAAAAACGTCTAGGCCCCCCGAACCACGGGGACGTGGTTTTCCTTTGAAAAACACGATGATAATATCG
CCACAACCAGATCTGCCACCATGCCCAAAAAGAAGAGGAAAGTGATGTCTAGACTGGACAAGAGCAAAGT
CATAAACTCTGCTCTGGAATTACTCAATGAAGTCGGTATCGAAGGCCTGACGACAAGGAAACTCGCTCAA
AAGCTGGGAGTTGAGCAGCCTACCCTGTACTGGCACGTGAAGAACAAGCGGGCCCTGCTCGATGCCCTGG
CAATCGAGATGCTGGACAGGCATCATACCCACTTCTGCCCCCTGGAAGGCGAGTCATGGCAAGACTTTCT
GCGGAACAACGCCAAGTCATTCCGCTGTGCTCTCCTCTCACATCGCGACGGGGCTAAAGTGCATCTCGGC
ACCCGCCCAACAGAGAAACAGTACGAAACCCTGGAAAATCAGCTCGCGTTCCTGTGTCAGCAAGGCTTCT
CCCTGGAGAACGCACTGTACGCTCTGTCCGCCGTGGGCCACTTTACACTGGGCTGCGTATTGGAGGATCA
GGAGCATCAAGTAGCAAAAGAGGAAAGAGAGACACCTACCACCGATTCTATGCCCCCACTTCTGAGACAA
GCAATTGAGCTGTTCGACCATCAGGGAGCCGAACCTGCCTTCCTTTTCGGCCTGGAACTAATCATATGTG
GCCTGGAGAAACAGCTAAAGTGCGAAAGCGGCGGGCCGGATATCGGAGGCGGATCAGGTGGCGGTAGCGT
CCCCGATCGTAAGGCTGCGGTCTCTCATTGGCAACAGGACGACTATAAGGACCACGACGGAGACTACAAG
GATCATGATATTGATTACAAAGACGATGACGATAAGCAGGTAAGTAATGCTTTTTTTTTCTCGCTCTCAT
TTTTCAAAAACCCACATAAAAATTGAGGAAAGGGAAGAATTGTTTTCTCCTTCCAGCACCTCGTAATTTG
ACCCGACTGATGGTTCCCATTAGTCACATAAAGCTGTAGTCAAGTACAGACGTCCCGCGGCTTCGATACC
GTCACGAAGCAACGGATCCGGCCGGCGCCTAGAGAAGGAGTGAGGGCTGGATAAAGGGAGGATCGAGGCG
GGGTCGAACGAGGAGGTTCAAGGGGGAGAGACGGGGCGGATGGAGGAAGAGGAGGCGGAGGCTTAGGGTG
TACAAAGGGCTTGACCCAGGGAGGGGGGTCAAAAGCCAAGGCTTCCCAGGTCACGATGTAGGGGACCTGG
TCTGGGTGTCCATGCGGGCCAGGTGAAAAGACCTTGATCTTAACCTGGGTGATGAGGTCTCGGTTAAAGG
TGCCGTCTCGCGGCCATCCGACGTTAAAGGTTGGCCATTCTGCAGAGCAGAAGGTAACCCAACGTCTCTT
CTTGACATCTACCGACTGGTTGTGAGCGATCCGCTCGACATCTTTCCAGTGACCTAAGGTCAAACTTAAG
GGAGTGGTAACAGTCTGGCCCTAATTTTCAGACAAATACAGAAACACAGTCAGACAGAGACAACACAGAA
CGATGCTGCAGCGCTGCAGCAGACAAGACGCGCGGCTTCGGTTCCAAACCGAAAGCAAAAATTCAGACGG
AGGCGGGAACTGTTTTAGGTTCTCGTCTCCTACCAGAACCACATATCCTGACGGGGTCGGATTCCACATC
GACTCCCTTCCTCAGGTCGGGCCACAAAAACGGCCCCCAAAGTCCCTGGGACGTCTCCCAGGGTTGCGGC
CGGGTGTTCAGAACTCGTCAGTTCCACCACGGGTCCGCCAGATACAGAGCTAGTTAGCTAACTAGTACAG
ACGCAGGCGCATAACATCAAACATAGACACTAGACAATCGGACAGACACAGATAAGTTGCTGGCCAGCTT
ACCTCCCGGTGGTGGGTCGGTGGTCCCTGGGCAGGGGTCTCCAAATCCCGGACGAGCCCCCAAATGAAAG
ACCCCCGTCGTGGGTAGTCAATCACTCAGAGGAGACCCTCCCAAGGAACAGCGAGACCACGATTCGGATG
CAAACAGCAAGAGGCTTTATTGGGAATACGGGTACCCGGGCGACGCAGTCTATCGGAAGACTGGCGCGCC
GAGTGAGGGGTTGTGGGCTCTTTTATTGAGCTCTGCTTATATAGACCTCCCACCGTACACGCCTACCGCC
CATTTGCGTCAATGGGGCGGAGTTGTTACGACATTTTGGAAAGTCCCGTTGATTTTGGTGCCAAAACAAA
CTCCCATTGACGTCAATGGGGTGGAGACTTGGAAATCCCCGTGAGTCAAACCGCTATCCACGCCCATTGA
TGTACTGCCAAAACCGCATCACCATGGTAATAGCGATGACTAATACGTAGATGTACTGCCAAGTAGGAAA
GTCCCATAAGGTCATGTACTGGGCATAATGCCAGGCGGGCCATTTACCGTCATTGACGTCAATAGGGGGC
GTACTTGGCATATGATACACTTGATGTACTGCCAAGTGGGCAGTTTACCGTAAATACTCCACCCATTGAC
GTCAATGGAAAGTCCCTATTGGCGTTACTATGGGAACATACGTCATTATTGACGTCAATGGGCGGGGGTC
GTTGGGCGGTCAGCCAGGCGGGCCATTTACCGTAAGTTATGTAACGCGGAACTCCATATATGGGCTATGA
ACTAATGACCCCGTAATTGATTACTATTAATAACTAGTCAATAATCAATGTCAACATGGCGGTAATGTTG
GACATGAGCCAATATAAATGTACATATTATGATATGGATACAACGTATGCAATGGCCAAGCTAATTCTTG
AAGACGAAAGGGCCTCGTGATACGCCTATTTTTATAGGTTAATGTCATGATAATAATGGTTTCTTAGACG
TCAGGTGGCACTTTTCGGGGAAATGTGCGCGGAACCCCTATTTGTTTATTTTTCTAAATACATTCAAATA
TGTATCCGCTCATGAGACAATAACCCTGATAAATGCTTCAATAATATTGAAAAAGGAAGAGTATGAGTAT
TCAACATTTCCGTGTCGCCCTTATTCCCTTTTTTGCGGCATTTTGCCTTCCTGTTTTTGCTCACCCAGAA
ACGCTGGTGAAAGTAAAAGATGCTGAAGATCAGTTGGGTGCACGAGTGGGTTACATCGAACTGGATCTCA
ACAGCGGTAAGATCCTTGAGAGTTTTCGCCCCGAAGAACGTTTTCCAATGATGAGCACTTTTAAAGTTCT
GCTATGTGGCGCGGTATTATCCCGTGTTGACGCCGGGCAAGAGCAACTCGGTCGCCGCATACACTATTCT
CAGAATGACTTGGTTGAGTACTCACCAGTCACAGAAAAGCATCTTACGGATGGCATGACAGTAAGAGAAT
TATGCAGTGCTGCCATAACCATGAGTGATAACACTGCGGCCAACTTACTT
Features (pLannotate 1.2.2; 18 found; start..end, strand, type, name):
    624..1212    +  rep_origin     ori: high-copy-number ColE1/pMB1/pBR322/pUC origin of replication
   1398..1499    -  misc_feature   bom (fragment): basis of mobility region from pBR322
   1505..1834    -  promoter       SV40 promoter: SV40 enhancer and early promoter
   1851..1889    -  misc_feature   bom (fragment): basis of mobility region from pBR322
   1991..2031    -  CDS            rop (fragment): Rop protein, which maintains plasmids at low copy number; rop
   2100..2262    -  LTR            3' LTR (ΔU3) (fragment): self-inactivating 3' long terminal repeat (LTR) from Moloney murine leukemia virus
   2262..2297    -  LTR            3' LTR (ΔU3) (fragment): self-inactivating 3' long terminal repeat (LTR) from Moloney murine leukemia virus
   2451..2950    +  promoter       PGK promoter: mouse phosphoglycerate kinase 1 promoter
   2963..3754    +  CDS            neo: KKA2_KLEPN - Also known as kan, nptII. Experimental evidence at protein level: Swiss-Prot protein existence level 1. Resistance to kanamycin, neomycin, paromomycin, ribostamycin, butirosin and gentamicin B. From Klebsiella pneumoniae.
   3873..4335    +  misc_feature   IRES: internal ribosome entry site (IRES) of the encephalomyocarditis virus (EMCV)
   4385..5008    +  CDS            rtTA3 (fragment): reverse tetracycline transactivator 3 activates expression from Tet-responsive promoters in the presence of doxycycline
   5344..5760    -  CDS            gag (truncated): truncated Moloney murine leukemia virus (MMLV) gag gene lacking the start codon
   5827..6101    -  misc_feature   MESV Ψ (fragment): packaging signal of murine embryonic stem cell virus
   6223..6398    -  LTR            5' LTR (truncated): truncated long terminal repeat from Moloney murine sarcoma virus
   6399..6602    -  promoter       CMV promoter: human cytomegalovirus (CMV) immediate early promoter
   6603..6982    -  enhancer       CMV enhancer: human cytomegalovirus immediate early enhancer
   7168..7272    +  promoter       AmpR promoter: bla
   7273..453     +  CDS            AmpR (across the origin): β-lactamase; bla; confers resistance to ampicillin, carbenicillin, and related antibiotics
