[The description below was written by a language model from this plasmid's Addgene catalogue record and pLannotate feature annotations shown in this document.]
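Description:
ORFtag_TetR-SD_Frame1 is a 7,680 nt self-inactivating gammaretroviral vector for mammalian cells, built on the ORFtag backbone and propagated in bacteria through a high-copy ColE1/pUC-type origin with ampicillin selection (AmpR promoter and β-lactamase). The viral genome is transcribed from a hybrid CMV enhancer/promoter fused to a truncated 5' LTR. This is followed by an MESV-type Ψ packaging signal with a truncated gag region, and the genome ends in a ΔU3 Moloney MLV 3' LTR. After integration, the deleted U3 leaves the provirus without LTR promoter activity. Remnants of pBR322 (bom and rop fragments) and an SV40 enhancer/early promoter lie outside the viral unit.

The payload sits in the opposite orientation to the viral transcript. A mouse PGK promoter drives a neomycin/kanamycin phosphotransferase gene (normally used for G418 selection of transduced cells). It is linked by an EMCV IRES to a roughly 620 bp reading frame that the annotation software labels as an rtTA3 fragment. This matches the catalogue's stated TetR repressor insert, since rtTA derives from TetR. According to the record, the TetR tag is followed by a splice donor in reading frame 1, although the splice donor is not annotated in the feature table.

The name and purpose suggest that integration upstream of an endogenous exon lets the PGK-driven transcript splice into the host gene. This would produce an N-terminal TetR fusion to the downstream coding sequence. "Frame1" implies that sister constructs cover the other reading frames. The associated publication concerns proteome-scale tagging and functional screening in mammalian cells. The TetR tag would presumably allow tagged proteins to be tethered to tet operator sites, although the record does not describe the reporter system.
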