Addgene plasmid #220981: ORFtag_TetR-SD_Frame1
Purpose: ORFtag viral retroviral vector containing a constitutively active promoter and a TetR tag followed by a splice donor sequence in Frame1
Depositing lab: Alexander Stark. Depositing organization: Research Institute of Molecular Pathology (IMP). Publication: Proteome-scale tagging and functional screening in mammalian cells by ORFtag. Nemcko F, Himmelsbach M, Loubiere V, Yelagandula R, Pagani M, Fasching N, Brennecke J, Elling U, Stark A, Ameres SL. Nat Methods. 2024 Sep;21(9):1668-1673. doi: 10.1038/s41592-024-02339-x. Epub 2024 Jul 5. PubMed 38969721.
Backbone
  Vector backbone: ORFtag backbone
  Vector type: Mammalian Expression, Retroviral
Growth in bacteria
  Bacterial resistance: Ampicillin, 100 μg/mL
  Growth temperature: 30°C
  Growth strain: NEB Stable
  Copy number: High Copy
Gene/Insert
  Gene/Insert name: TetR repressor (alt name: TetR-splice donor in Frame1)
  Promoter: PGK promoter
  Cloning method: Gibson Cloning
  Sequencing primers: 5′ cctggcaatcgagatgctggacag
Terms and licenses: Academic/Nonprofit Terms; Industry Terms: Not Available to Industry
How to cite: ORFtag_TetR-SD_Frame1 was a gift from Alexander Stark (Addgene plasmid # 220981 ; http://n2t.net/addgene:220981 ; RRID:Addgene_220981)
